Addgene plasmid #146186: pBSII(KSplus)-HsBGG-PTC_E
Purpose: Bacterial Expression of HsBGG-PTC
Depositing lab: Elisa Izaurralde. Depositing organization: Max Planck Institute for Developmental Biology. Publication: Nonsense-mediated mRNA decay in Drosophila: at the intersection of the yeast and mammalian pathways. Gatfield D, Unterholzner L, Ciccarelli FD, Bork P, Izaurralde E. EMBO J. 2003 Aug 1. 22(15):3960-70. 10.1093/emboj/cdg371 PubMed 12881430.
Backbone
  Vector backbone: Unknown
  Vector type: Bacterial Expression
Growth in bacteria
  Bacterial resistance: Ampicillin, 100 μg/mL
  Growth temperature: 37°C
  Growth strain: DH5alpha
  Copy number: Low Copy
Gene/Insert
  Gene/Insert name: HsBGG-PTC
  Species: H. sapiens (human)
  Cloning method: Unknown
Terms and licenses: Academic/Nonprofit Terms; Industry Terms: Not Available to Industry
Depositor comments: Plasmids from this collection were made available to the research community and donated after the lab closed. Please note that the sequence provided by the depositing laboratory may be theoretical/predicted or based on Sanger sequencing results. There may be discrepancies between sequencing results obtained by Addgene and the depositor sequence. If an Addgene verified sequence is not available, please contact before placing your order to request that our lab fully sequence the plasmid.
How to cite: pBSII(KSplus)-HsBGG-PTC_E was a gift from Elisa Izaurralde (Addgene plasmid # 146186 ; http://n2t.net/addgene:146186 ; RRID:Addgene_146186)
