[The description below was written by a language model from this plasmid's Addgene catalogue record and pLannotate feature annotations shown in this document.]
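Description:
pBSII(KSplus)-HsBGG-PTC_E is a 7.7 kb ampicillin-selected plasmid carrying a human β-globin gene with a premature termination codon (PTC). The catalogue lists the backbone as unknown, but the name and the annotated features point to pBluescript II KS(+): an f1 phage origin, a lacZα fragment interrupted by the insert, flanking T7 and T3 phage promoters with remnants of the pBluescript multiple cloning site, the lac promoter/operator region, a ColE1/pUC-type origin and the AmpR (β-lactamase) cassette with its own promoter. The record describes the plasmid as low copy, whereas the annotated origin is of the type usually regarded as high copy. The record does not resolve this discrepancy.

The insert appears to be a genomic β-globin segment rather than a cDNA. The three HBB coding fragments are separated by annotated β-globin intron sequence and followed by the β-globin polyadenylation signal and, further downstream, the co-transcriptional cleavage (CoTC) element found in the gene's 3' flank. About 1 kb of unannotated sequence lies upstream of the first exon and may include the native promoter region, though this is not stated. An SV40 enhancer/early promoter element sits downstream of the gene, close to the T3 side of the polylinker. Its role is not stated. The position of the PTC is also not recorded.

Although it is catalogued as a bacterial expression vector, the intron-containing gene and its eukaryotic processing signals suggest a reporter meant for expression in mammalian cells. This fits the associated publication on nonsense-mediated mRNA decay, where a PTC-bearing β-globin transcript would serve as a decay substrate for comparison with a wild-type counterpart. The deposited sequence may be theoretical or only partly verified.
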