Features (pLannotate 1.2.2; 21 found; start..end, strand, type, name):
     30..458     -  rep_origin     f1 ori (sequence partly withheld): f1 bacteriophage origin of replication; arrow indicates direction of (+) strand synthesis
    463..618     -  CDS            lacZα (fragment): LacZα fragment of β-galactosidase; lacZ fragment
    626..644     +  promoter       T7 promoter: promoter for bacteriophage T7 RNA polymerase
    653..676     +  misc_feature   MCS (fragment): pBluescript multiple cloning site
   1667..1762    +  CDS            HBB (fragment): HBB_HUMAN - Experimental evidence at protein level: Swiss-Prot protein existence level 1. [Spinorphin]: functions as an endogenous inhibitor of enkephalin-degrading enzymes such as DPP3, and as a selective antagonist of the P2RX3 receptor which is involved in pain signaling, these properties implicate it as a regulator of pain and inflammation. From Homo sapiens (Human).
   1794..2108    +  CDS            HBB (fragment): HBB_HAPGR - Experimental evidence at protein level: Swiss-Prot protein existence level 1. Involved in oxygen transport from the lung to the various peripheral tissues. From Hapalemur griseus (Gray gentle lemur) (Eastern lesser bamboo lemur).
   2112..2200    +  intron         β-globin intron (fragment): internally truncated intron from human β-globin
   2570..2961    +  intron         β-globin intron (fragment): internally truncated intron from human β-globin
   2965..3087    +  CDS            HBB: HBB_COLGU - Experimental evidence at transcript level: Swiss-Prot protein existence level 2. Involved in oxygen transport from the lung to the various peripheral tissues. From Colobus guereza (Mantled guereza) (Eastern black-and-white colobus monkey).
   3091..3485    +  polyA_signal   β-globin poly(A): human β-globin polyadenylation signal
   4048..4239    +  ncRNA          CoTC ribozyme: Accession: RF00621 - Beta-globin co-transcriptional cleavage ribozyme
   5055..5412    +  promoter       SV40 promoter: SV40 enhancer and early promoter
   5466..5510    +  misc_feature   MCS (fragment): pBluescript multiple cloning site
   5523..5541    -  promoter       T3 promoter: promoter for bacteriophage T3 RNA polymerase
   5586..5602    -  protein_bind   lac operator: The lac repressor binds to the lac operator to inhibit transcription in E. coli. This inhibition can be relieved by adding lactose or isopropyl-β-D-thiogalactopyranoside (IPTG). lac repressor encoded by lacI
   5610..5640    -  promoter       lac promoter: promoter for the E. coli lac operon
   5655..5676    -  protein_bind   CAP binding site: CAP binding activates transcription in the presence of cAMP. E. coli catabolite activator protein
   5689..5781    -  CDS            lacI (fragment): lac repressor; lacI; The lac repressor binds to the lac operator to inhibit transcription in E. coli. This inhibition can be relieved by adding lactose or isopropyl-β-D-thiogalactopyranoside (IPTG).
   5964..6552    -  rep_origin     ori: high-copy-number ColE1/pMB1/pBR322/pUC origin of replication
   6723..7583    -  CDS            AmpR: β-lactamase; bla; confers resistance to ampicillin, carbenicillin, and related antibiotics
   7584..7688    -  promoter       AmpR promoter: bla
>Addgene plasmid #146186 | pBSII(KSplus)-HsBGG-PTC_E | depositor full sequence | sequence record 288631 | Full Sequence
CTAAATTGTAAGCGTTAATATTTTGTTAAAATTCGCGTTAAATTTTTGTTAAATCAGCTCATTTTTTAAC
CAATAGGCCGAAATCGGCAAAATCCCTTATAAATCAAAAGAATAGACCGAGATAGGGT
[37 nt withheld, positions 129-165]
AAAGAACGTGGACTCCAACGTCAAAGG
[49 nt withheld, positions 193-241]
T
[91 nt withheld, positions 243-333]
G
[124 nt withheld, positions 335-458]
CCCATTCGCCATTCAGGCTGCGCAACTGTTGGGAAGGGCGATCGGTGCGGGCCTCTTCGCTATTACGCCA
GCTGGCGAAAGGGGGATGTGCTGCAAGGCGATTAAGTTGGGTAACGCCAGGGTTTTCCCAGTCACGACGT
TGTAAAACGACGGCCAGTGAGCGCGCGTAATACGACTCACTATAGGGCGAATTGGAGCTCCACCGCGGTG
GCGGCCGCGGATCGGGGATCTCTATTTATTTAGCAATAATAGAGAAAGCATTTAAGAGAATAAAGCAATG
GAAATAAGAAATTTGTAAATTTCCTTCTGATAACTAGAAATAGAGGATCCAGTTTCTTTTGGTTAACCTC
CTATTTGACACCACTGATTACCCCATTGATAGTCACACTTTGGGTTGTAAGTGACTTTTTATTTATTTGT
ATTTTTGACTGCATTAAGAGGTCTCTAGTTTTTTATCTCTTGTTTCCCAAAACCTAATAAGTAACTAATG
CACAGAGCACATTGATTTGTATTTATTCTATTTTTAGACATAATTTATTAGCATGCATGAGCAAATTAAG
AAAAACAACAACAAATGAATGCATATATATGTATATGTATGTGTGTATATATACACATATATATATATAT
TTTTTTTCTTTTCTTACCAGAAGGTTTTAATCCAAATAAGGAGAAGATATGCTTAGAACTGAGGTAGAGT
TTTCATCCATTCTGTCCTGTAAGTATTTTGCATATTCTGGAGACGCAGGAAGAGATCCATCTACATATCC
CAAAGCTGAATTATGGTAGACAAAACTCTTCCACTTTTAGTGCATCAATTTCTTATTTGTGTAATAAGAA
AATTGGGAAAACGATCTTCAATATGCTTACCAAGCTGTGATTCCAAATATTACGTAAATACACTTGCAAA
GGAGGATGTTTTTAGTAGCAATTTGTACTGATGGTATGGGGCCAAGAGATATATCTTAGAGGGAGGGCTG
AGGGTTTGAAGTCCAACTCCTAAGCCAGTGCCAGAAGAGCCAAGGACAGGTACGGCTGTCATCACTTAGA
CCTCACCCTGTGGAGCCACACCCTAGGGTTGGCCAATCTACTCCCAGGAGCAGGGAGGGCAGGAGCCAGG
GCTGGGCATAAAAGTCAGGGCAGAGCCATCTATTGCTTACATTTGCTTCTGACACAACTGTGTTCACTAG
CAACCTCAAACAGACACCATGGTGCACCTGACTCCTGAGGAGAAGTCTGCCGTTACTGCCCTGTGGGGCA
AGGTGAACGTGGATGAAGTTGGTGGTGAGGCCCTGGGCAGGTTGGTATCAAGGTTACAAGACAGGTTTAA
GGAGACCAATAGAAACTGGGCATGTGGAGACAGAGAAGACTCTTGGGTTTCTGATAGGCACTGACTCTCT
CTGCCTATTGGTCTATTTTCCCACCCTTAGGCTGCTGGTGGTCTACCCTTGGACCTAGAGATTCTTTGAG
TCCTTTGGGGATCTGTCCACTCCTGATGCTGTTATGGGCAACCCTAAGGTGAAGGCTCATGGCAAGAAAG
TGCTCGGTGCCTTTAGTGATGGCCTGGCTCACCTGGACAACCTCAAGGGCACCTTTGCCGCACTGAGTGA
GCTGCACTGTGACAAGCTGCACGTGGATCCTGAGAACTTCAGGGTGAGTCTATGGGACCCTTGATGTTTT
CTTTCCCCTTCTTTTCTATGGTTAAGTTCATGTCATAGGAAGGGGAGAAGTAACAGGGTACAGTTTAGAA
TGGGAAACAGACGAATGATTGCATCAGTGTGGAAGTCTCAGGATCGTTTTAGTTTCTTTTATTTGCTGTT
CATAACAATTGTTTTCTTTTGTTTAATTCTTGCTTTCTTTTTTTTTCTTCTCCGCAATTTTTACTATTAT
ACTTAATGCCTTAACATTGTGTATAACAAAAGGAAATATCTCTGAGATACATTAAGTAACTTAAAAAAAA
ACTTTACACAGTCTGCCTAGTACATTACTATTTGGAATATATGTGTGCTTATTTGCATATTCATAATCTC
CCTACTTTATTTTCTTTTATTTTTAATTGATACATAATCATTATACATATTTATGGGTTAAAGTGTAATG
TTTTAATATGTGTACACATATTGACCAAATCAGGGTAATTTTGCATTTGTAATTTTAAAAAATGCTTTCT
TCTTTTAATATACTTTTTTGTTTATCTTATTTCTAATACTTTCCCTAATCTCTTTCTTTCAGGGCAATAA
TGATACAATGTATCATGCCTCTTTGCACCATTCTAAAGAATAACAGTGATAATTTCTGGGTTAAGGCAAT
AGCAATATTTCTGCATATAAATATTTCTGCATATAAATTGTAACTGATGTAAGAGGTTTCATATTGCTAA
TAGCAGCTACAATCCAGCTACCATTCTGCTTTTATTTTATGGTTGGGATAAGGCTGGATTATTCTGAGTC
CAAGCTAGGCCCTTTTGCTAATCATGTTCATACCTCTTATCTTCCTCCCACAGCTCCTGGGCAACGTGCT
GGTCTGTGTGCTGGCCCATCACTTTGGCAAAGAATTCACCCCACCAGTGCAGGCTGCCTATCAGAAAGTG
GTGGCTGGTGTGGCTAATGCCCTGGCCCACAAGTATCACTAAGCTCGCTTTCTTGCTGTCCAATTTCTAT
TAAAGGTTCCTTTGTTCCCTAAGTCCAACTACTAAACTGGGGGATATTATGAAGGGCCTTGAGCATCTGG
ATTCTGCCTAATAAAAAACATTTATTTTCATTGCAATGATGTATTTAAATTATTTCTGAATATTTTACTA
AAAAGGGAATGTGGGAGGTCAGTGCATTTAAAACATAAAGAAATGAAGAGCTAGTTCAAACCTTGGGAAA
ATACACTATATCTTAAACTCCATGAAAGAAGGTGAGGCTGCAAACAGCTAATGCACATTGGCAACAGCCC
CTGATGCCTATGCCTTATTCATCCCTCAGAAAAGGATTCAAGTAGAGGCTTGATTTGGAGGTTAAAGTTT
TGCTATGCTGTATTTTACATTACTTATTGTTTTAGCTGTCCTCATGAATGTCTTTTCACTACCCATTTGC
TTATCCTGCATCTCTCAGCCTTGTCTCCACTCAGTTCTCTTGCTTAGAGATACCACCTTTCCCCTGAAGT
GTTCCTTCCATGTTTTACGGCGAGATGGTTTCTCCTCGCCTGGCCACTCAGCCTTAGTTGTCTCTGTTGT
CTTATAGAGGTCTACTTGAAGAAGGAAAAACAGGGGTCATGGTTTGACTGTCCTGTGAGCCCTTCTTCCC
TGCCTCCCCCACTCACAGTGACCCGGAATCTGCAGTGCTAGTCTCCCGGAACTATCACTCTTTCACAGTC
TGCTTTGGAAGGACTGGGCTTAGTATGAAAAGTTAGGACTGAGAAGAATTTGAAAGGGGGCTTTTTGTAG
CTTGATATTCACTACTGTCTTATTACCCTGTCATAGGCCCACCCCAAATGGAAGTCCCATTCTTCCTCAG
GATGTTTAAGATTAGCATTCAGGAAGAGATCAGAGGTCTGCTGGCTCCCTTATCATGTCCCTTATGGTGC
TTCTGGCTCTGCAGTTATTAGCATAGTGTTACCATCAACCACCTTAACTTCATTTTTCTTATTCAATACC
TAGGTAGGTAGATGCTAGATTCTGGAAATAAAATATGAGTCTCAAGTGGTCCTTGTCCTCTCTCCCAGTC
AAATTCTGAATCTAGTTGGCAAGATTCTGAAATCAAGGCATATAATCAGTAATAAGTGATGATAGAAGGG
TATATAGAAGAATTTTATTATATGAGAGGGTGAAACCCTCAAAATGAAATGAAATCAGACCCTTGTCTTA
CACCATAAACAAAAATAAATTTGAATGGGTTAAAGAATTAAACTAAGACCTAAAACCATAAAAATTTTTA
AAGAAATCAAAAGAAGAAAATTCTAATATTCATGTTGCAGCCGTTTTTTGAATTTGATATGAGAAGCAAA
GGCAACAAAAGGAAAAATAAAGAAGTGAGGCTACATCAAACTAAAAAATTTCCACACAAAAAAGAAAACA
ATGAACAAATGAAAGGTGAACCATGAAATGGCATATTTGCAAACCAAATATTTCTTAAATATTTTGGTTA
ATATCCAAAATATATAAGAAACACAGATGATTCAATAACAAACAAAAAATTAAAAATAGGAAAATAAAAA
AATTAAAAAGAAGAAAATCCTGCCATTTATGGCAGAATTGATGAACCTGGAGGATGTAAAACTAAGAAAA
ATAAGCCTGACACAAAAAGACAAATACTACACAACCTTGCTCATATGTGAAACATAAAAAAGTCACTCTC
ATGGAAACAGACAGTAGAGGTATGGTTTCCAGGGGTTGGGGGTGGGAGAATCAGGAAACTATTACTCAAA
GGGTATAAAATTTCAGTTATGTGGGATGAATAAATTCTAGATATCTAATGTACAGCATCGTGACTGTAGT
TAATTGTACTGTAAGTATATTTAAAATTTGCAAAGAGAGTAGATTTTTTTGTTTTTTTAGATGGAGTTTT
GCTCTTGTTGTCCAGGCTGGAGTGCAATGGCAAGATCCGGTACCTTCTGAGGCGGAAAGAACCAGCTGTG
GAATGTGTGTCAGTTAGGGTGTGGAAAGTCCCCAGGCTCCCCAGCAGGCAGAAGTATGCAAAGCATGCAT
CTCAATTAGTCAGCAACCAGGTGTGGAAAGTCCCCAGGCTCCCCAGCAGGCAGAAGTATGCAAAGCATGC
ATCTCAATTAGTCAGCAACCATAGTCCCGCCCCTAACTCCGCCCATCCCGCCCCTAACTCCGCCCAGTTC
CGCCCATTCTCCGCCCCATGGCTGACTAATTTTTTTTATTTATGCAGAGGCCGAGGCCGCCTCGGCCTCT
GAGCTATTCCAGAAGTAGTGAGGAGGCTTTTTTGGAGGCCTAGGCTTTTGCAAAAAGCTCTAGCCTCGAG
GCTAGAGTGCGGCCGCTCTAGAACTAGTGGATCCCCCATCAAGCTTATCGATACCGTCGACCTCGAGGGG
GGGCCCGGTACCCAGCTTTTGTTCCCTTTAGTGAGGGTTAATTGCGCGCTTGGCGTAATCATGGTCATAG
CTGTTTCCTGTGTGAAATTGTTATCCGCTCACAATTCCACACAACATACGAGCCGGAAGCATAAAGTGTA
AAGCCTGGGGTGCCTAATGAGTGAGCTAACTCACATTAATTGCGTTGCGCTCACTGCCCGCTTTCCAGTC
GGGAAACCTGTCGTGCCAGCTGCATTAATGAATCGGCCAACGCGCGGGGAGAGGCGGTTTGCGTATTGGG
CGCTCTTCCGCTTCCTCGCTCACTGACTCGCTGCGCTCGGTCGTTCGGCTGCGGCGAGCGGTATCAGCTC
ACTCAAAGGCGGTAATACGGTTATCCACAGAATCAGGGGATAACGCAGGAAAGAACATGTGAGCAAAAGG
CCAGCAAAAGGCCAGGAACCGTAAAAAGGCCGCGTTGCTGGCGTTTTTCCATAGGCTCCGCCCCCCTGAC
GAGCATCACAAAAATCGACGCTCAAGTCAGAGGTGGCGAAACCCGACAGGACTATAAAGATACCAGGCGT
TTCCCCCTGGAAGCTCCCTCGTGCGCTCTCCTGTTCCGACCCTGCCGCTTACCGGATACCTGTCCGCCTT
TCTCCCTTCGGGAAGCGTGGCGCTTTCTCATAGCTCACGCTGTAGGTATCTCAGTTCGGTGTAGGTCGTT
CGCTCCAAGCTGGGCTGTGTGCACGAACCCCCCGTTCAGCCCGACCGCTGCGCCTTATCCGGTAACTATC
GTCTTGAGTCCAACCCGGTAAGACACGACTTATCGCCACTGGCAGCAGCCACTGGTAACAGGATTAGCAG
AGCGAGGTATGTAGGCGGTGCTACAGAGTTCTTGAAGTGGTGGCCTAACTACGGCTACACTAGAAGGACA
GTATTTGGTATCTGCGCTCTGCTGAAGCCAGTTACCTTCGGAAAAAGAGTTGGTAGCTCTTGATCCGGCA
AACAAACCACCGCTGGTAGCGGTGGTTTTTTTGTTTGCAAGCAGCAGATTACGCGCAGAAAAAAAGGATC
TCAAGAAGATCCTTTGATCTTTTCTACGGGGTCTGACGCTCAGTGGAACGAAAACTCACGTTAAGGGATT
TTGGTCATGAGATTATCAAAAAGGATCTTCACCTAGATCCTTTTAAATTAAAAATGAAGTTTTAAATCAA
TCTAAAGTATATATGAGTAAACTTGGTCTGACAGTTACCAATGCTTAATCAGTGAGGCACCTATCTCAGC
GATCTGTCTATTTCGTTCATCCATAGTTGCCTGACTCCCCGTCGTGTAGATAACTACGATACGGGAGGGC
TTACCATCTGGCCCCAGTGCTGCAATGATACCGCGAGACCCACGCTCACCGGCTCCAGATTTATCAGCAA
TAAACCAGCCAGCCGGAAGGGCCGAGCGCAGAAGTGGTCCTGCAACTTTATCCGCCTCCATCCAGTCTAT
TAATTGTTGCCGGGAAGCTAGAGTAAGTAGTTCGCCAGTTAATAGTTTGCGCAACGTTGTTGCCATTGCT
ACAGGCATCGTGGTGTCACGCTCGTCGTTTGGTATGGCTTCATTCAGCTCCGGTTCCCAACGATCAAGGC
GAGTTACATGATCCCCCATGTTGTGCAAAAAAGCGGTTAGCTCCTTCGGTCCTCCGATCGTTGTCAGAAG
TAAGTTGGCCGCAGTGTTATCACTCATGGTTATGGCAGCACTGCATAATTCTCTTACTGTCATGCCATCC
GTAAGATGCTTTTCTGTGACTGGTGAGTACTCAACCAAGTCATTCTGAGAATAGTGTATGCGGCGACCGA
GTTGCTCTTGCCCGGCGTCAATACGGGATAATACCGCGCCACATAGCAGAACTTTAAAAGTGCTCATCAT
TGGAAAACGTTCTTCGGGGCGAAAACTCTCAAGGATCTTACCGCTGTTGAGATCCAGTTCGATGTAACCC
ACTCGTGCACCCAACTGATCTTCAGCATCTTTTACTTTCACCAGCGTTTCTGGGTGAGCAAAAACAGGAA
GGCAAAATGCCGCAAAAAAGGGAATAAGGGCGACACGGAAATGTTGAATACTCATACTCTTCCTTTTTCA
ATATTATTGAAGCATTTATCAGGGTTATTGTCTCATGAGCGGATACATATTTGAATGTATTTAGAAAAAT
AAACAAATAGGGGTTCCGCGCACATTTCCCCGAAAAGTGCCAC
